>Addgene plasmid #123007 | TagTall | addgene full sequence | sequence record 248867 | Addgene NGS Result
TAATACGACTCACTATAGGGCGAATTGGGCCCGACGTCGCATGCTCCCGGCCGCCATGGCGGCCGCGGGA
ATTCGATTGATGGGGCGGGGGACGGGACGACGACAGCAACTGTTTTAGCCCAATATATGATTCAAAAAGG
TTTTAAATGTGTAAATTCTGGTTCAAAAGCTATTTTGATGAGAGAAGGAATTTTACAAGCTGCTCAAAAA
GTTTCCCAAAAGCTTTTAGAAAAAACTAAACCTGTAGTTACTCAGGAAGATATCGAAAATATAGCTTCTA
TTTCATCTGGTAGCAAAAATATAGGTAAAATTATAGCTTCAGCTATGGAAAAAGTTACTAAAAAAGGTGT
TATTAGTGTTGATGAATCTAAAGGTTTTAAAACAGAATTAGAAGTCGTTAAGGGTATGCAATATGATAAA
GGTTATGTTTCGCCTCATTTTGTAACTAATAAAGAAAATATGTCTGTTGAAATGGAAAAATTATCTGTTT
TAGTAACTGATCATAAAATTAGTAATATCCAAGAGATACGTTCTATATTGGAAGAAATAGTTAAAACTTC
TACTCCTTTGTTGATTATTGCTGATTCAATAGAAACTGATATAATTAATACTCTTGTTTTTAATAAAATA
AGTGGTGTTTTTAACGTTGTTGCAACTGAAGCCCCTGGTTTTGGCGACCACCAAATCACTAGTGAATTCG
CGGCCGCCTGCAGGTCGACCATATGGGAGAGCTCCCAACGCGTTGGATGCATAGCTTGAGTATTCTATAG
TGTCACCTAAATAGCTTGGCGTAATCATGGTCATAGCTGTTTCCTGTGTGAAATTGTTATCCGCTCACAA
TTCCACACAACATACGAGCCGGAAGCATAAAGTGTAAAGCCTGGGGTGCCTAATGAGTGAGCTAACTCAC
ATTAATTGCGTTGCGCTCACTGCCCGCTTTCCAGTCGGGAAACCTGTCGTGCCAGCTGCATTAATGAATC
GGCCAACGCGCGGGGAGAGGCGGTTTGCGTATTGGGCGCTCTTCCGCTTCCTCGCTCACTGACTCGCTGC
GCTCGGTCGTTCGGCTGCGGCGAGCGGTATCAGCTCACTCAAAGGCGGTAATACGGTTATCCACAGAATC
AGGGGATAACGCAGGAAAGAACATGTGAGCAAAAGGCCAGCAAAAGGCCAGGAACCGTAAAAAGGCCGCG
TTGCTGGCGTTTTTCCATAGGCTCCGCCCCCCTGACGAGCATCACAAAAATCGACGCTCAAGTCAGAGGT
GGCGAAACCCGACAGGACTATAAAGATACCAGGCGTTTCCCCCTGGAAGCTCCCTCGTGCGCTCTCCTGT
TCCGACCCTGCCGCTTACCGGATACCTGTCCGCCTTTCTCCCTTCGGGAAGCGTGGCGCTTTCTCATAGC
TCACGCTGTAGGTATCTCAGTTCGGTGTAGGTCGTTCGCTCCAAGCTGGGCTGTGTGCACGAACCCCCCG
TTCAGCCCGACCGCTGCGCCTTATCCGGTAACTATCGTCTTGAGTCCAACCCGGTAAGACACGACTTATC
GCCACTGGCAGCAGCCACTGGTAACAGGATTAGCAGAGCGAGGTATGTAGGCGGTGCTACAGAGTTCTTG
AAGTGGTGGCCTAACTACGGCTACACTAGAAGAACAGTATTTGGTATCTGCGCTCTGCTGAAGCCAGTTA
CCTTCGGAAAAAGAGTTGGTAGCTCTTGATCCGGCAAACAAACCACCGCTGGTAGCGGTGGTTTTTTTGT
TTGCAAGCAGCAGATTACGCGCAGAAAAAAAGGATCTCAAGAAGATCCTTTGATCTTTTCTACGGGGTCT
GACGCTCAGTGGAACGAAAACTCACGTTAAGGGATTTTGGTCATGAGATTATCAAAAAGGATCTTCACCT
AGATCCTTTTAAATTAAAAATGAAGTTTTAAATCAATCTAAAGTATATATGAGTAAACTTGGTCTGACAG
TTACCAATGCTTAATCAGTGAGGCACCTATCTCAGCGATCTGTCTATTTCGTTCATCCATAGTTGCCTGA
CTCCCCGTCGTGTAGATAACTACGATACGGGAGGGCTTACCATCTGGCCCCAGTGCTGCAATGATACCGC
GAGACCCACGCTCACCGGCTCCAGATTTATCAGCAATAAACCAGCCAGCCGGAAGGGCCGAGCGCAGAAG
TGGTCCTGCAACTTTATCCGCCTCCATCCAGTCTATTAATTGTTGCCGGGAAGCTAGAGTAAGTAGTTCG
CCAGTTAATAGTTTGCGCAACGTTGTTGCCATTGCTACAGGCATCGTGGTGTCACGCTCGTCGTTTGGTA
TGGCTTCATTCAGCTCCGGTTCCCAACGATCAAGGCGAGTTACATGATCCCCCATGTTGTGCAAAAAAGC
GGTTAGCTCCTTCGGTCCTCCGATCGTTGTCAGAAGTAAGTTGGCCGCAGTGTTATCACTCATGGTTATG
GCAGCACTGCATAATTCTCTTACTGTCATGCCATCCGTAAGATGCTTTTCTGTGACTGGTGAGTACTCAA
CCAAGTCATTCTGAGAATAGTGTATGCGGCGACCGAGTTGCTCTTGCCCGGCGTCAATACGGGATAATAC
CGCGCCACATAGCAGAACTTTAAAAGTGCTCATCATTGGAAAACGTTCTTCGGGGCGAAAACTCTCAAGG
ATCTTACCGCTGTTGAGATCCAGTTCGATGTAACCCACTCGTGCACCCAACTGATCTTCAGCATCTTTTA
CTTTCACCAGCGTTTCTGGGTGAGCAAAAACAGGAAGGCAAAATGCCGCAAAAAAGGGAATAAGGGCGAC
ACGGAAATGTTGAATACTCATACTCTTCCTTTTTCAATATTATTGAAGCATTTATCAGGGTTATTGTCTC
ATGAGCGGATACATATTTGAATGTATTTAGAAAAATAAACAAATAGGGGTTCCGCGCACATTTCCCCGAA
AAGTGCCACCTGATGCGGTGTGAAATACCGCACAGATGCGTAAGGAGAAAATACCGCATCAGGAAATTGT
AAGCGTTAATATTTTGTTAAAATTCGCGTTAAATTTTTGTTAAATCAGCTCATTTTTTAACCAATAGGCC
GAAATCGGCAAAATCCCTTATAAATCAAAAGAATAGACCGAGATAGGGT
[37 nt withheld, positions 3130-3166]
AAAGAACGTGGACTCCAACGTCAAAGG
[49 nt withheld, positions 3194-3242]
T
[91 nt withheld, positions 3244-3334]
G
[124 nt withheld, positions 3336-3459]
CCATTCGCCATTCAGGCTGCGCAACTGTTGGGAAGGGCGATCGGTGCGGGCCTCTTCGCTATTACGCCAG
CTGGCGAAAGGGGGATGTGCTGCAAGGCGATTAAGTTGGGTAACGCCAGGGTTTTCCCAGTCACGACGTT
GTAAAACGACGGCCAGTGAATTG
Features (pLannotate 1.2.2; 14 found; start..end, strand, type, name):
      1..19      +  promoter       T7 promoter: promoter for bacteriophage T7 RNA polymerase
     79..684     +  CDS            groL (fragment): CH60_ACHLI - Also known as groEL From Acholeplasma laidlawii (strain PG-8A).
    690..752     -  CDS            VESPI_VESMG (fragment): Experimental evidence at protein level: Swiss-Prot protein existence level 1. Shows contractile activity on isolated ileum smooth muscle. From Vespa magnifica (Hornet).
    764..782     -  promoter       SP6 promoter: promoter for bacteriophage SP6 RNA polymerase
    824..840     -  protein_bind   lac operator: The lac repressor binds to the lac operator to inhibit transcription in E. coli. This inhibition can be relieved by adding lactose or isopropyl-β-D-thiogalactopyranoside (IPTG). lac repressor encoded by lacI
    848..878     -  promoter       lac promoter: promoter for the E. coli lac operon
    893..914     -  protein_bind   CAP binding site: CAP binding activates transcription in the presence of cAMP. E. coli catabolite activator protein
    927..1019    -  CDS            lacI (fragment): lac repressor; lacI; The lac repressor binds to the lac operator to inhibit transcription in E. coli. This inhibition can be relieved by adding lactose or isopropyl-β-D-thiogalactopyranoside (IPTG).
   1202..1790    -  rep_origin     ori: high-copy-number ColE1/pMB1/pBR322/pUC origin of replication
   1961..2821    -  CDS            AmpR: β-lactamase; bla; confers resistance to ampicillin, carbenicillin, and related antibiotics
   2822..2926    -  promoter       AmpR promoter: bla
   2953..3003    +  misc_feature   bom (fragment): basis of mobility region from pBR322
   3031..3459    -  rep_origin     f1 ori (sequence partly withheld): f1 bacteriophage origin of replication; arrow indicates direction of (+) strand synthesis
   3463..3620    -  CDS            lacZα (fragment): LacZα fragment of β-galactosidase; lacZ fragment
