[The description below was written by a language model from this plasmid's Addgene catalogue record and pLannotate feature annotations shown in this document.]
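Description:
TagTall is a small bacterial cloning plasmid (about 3.6 kb in the sequenced record) built on the pGEM-T Easy backbone. It serves as a reference template for molecular diagnostics rather than as an expression vector. It carries a 552 bp PCR product, inserted by T-vector (TA) cloning, that corresponds to the chaperonin-60 (cpn60) "universal target" region from a phytoplasma. This segment of the groEL/cpn60 gene is widely used as a barcode for identifying and typing bacteria. The automated annotation labels the insert region as a groL fragment, with its closest match to the chaperonin of Acholeplasma laidlawii, a relative of the phytoplasmas. This fits the stated insert. The record does not state the particular phytoplasma strain or group.

The insert lies in the multiple cloning site between opposing T7 and SP6 phage promoters, so either strand could be transcribed in vitro, although the record does not list this as a use. The cloning site interrupts the lacZα region, which is driven by the lac promoter with its operator and CAP site. This is the arrangement that allows blue/white screening in this backbone, and only a lacZα fragment is annotated. The plasmid replicates from a high-copy pUC-type ColE1 origin in E. coli and is selected with ampicillin through the β-lactamase gene. An f1 origin allows single-stranded DNA production. The short hits to a hornet peptide, lacI and bom are probably incidental matches to backbone or polylinker sequence. According to the depositor, the plasmid provides a defined positive control during the development of molecular diagnostic assays for phytoplasmas.
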