Addgene plasmid #123007: TagTall
Purpose: contains the chaperonin-60 universal target from phytoplasma baceria; used as a control for development of molecular diagnostic assays
Depositing lab: Tim Dumonceaux. Depositing organization: Agriculture and Agri-Food Canada, Saskatoon, SK.
Backbone
  Vector backbone: pGEM-T Easy
  Backbone manufacturer: Promega
  Vector type: molecular diagnostic assay control
Growth in bacteria
  Bacterial resistance: Ampicillin, 100 μg/mL
  Growth temperature: 37°C
  Growth strain: DH5alpha
  Copy number: High Copy
Gene/Insert
  Gene/Insert name: chaperonin-60 universal target (alt name: MH922781)
  Insert size (bp): 552
  Cloning method: Unknown
Terms and licenses: Academic/Nonprofit Terms; Industry Terms: Not Available to Industry
Depositor comments: Cloning method is T-vector cloning of a PCR product
How to cite: TagTall was a gift from Tim Dumonceaux (Addgene plasmid # 123007 ; http://n2t.net/addgene:123007 ; RRID:Addgene_123007)
