>Addgene plasmid #123007 | TagTall | depositor partial sequence | sequence record 234892 | TagTall
GCAACTGTTTTAGCCCAATATATGATTCAAAAAGGTTTTAAATGTGTAAATTCTGGTTCAAAAGCTATTT
TGATGAGAGAAGGAATTTTACAAGCTGCTCAAAAAGTTTCCCAAAAGCTTTTAGAAAAAACTAAACCTGT
AGTTACTCAGGAAGATATCGAAAATATAGCTTCTATTTCATCTGGTAGCAAAAATATAGGTAAAATTATA
GCTTCAGCTATGGAAAAAGTTACTAAAAAAGGTGTTATTAGTGTTGATGAATCTAAAGGTTTTAAAACAG
AATTAGAAGTCGTTAAGGGTATGCAATATGATAAAGGTTATGTTTCGCCTCATTTTGTAACTAATAAAGA
AAATATGTCTGTTGAAATGGAAAAATTATCTGTTTTAGTAACTGATCATAAAATTAGTAATATCCAAGAG
ATACGTTCTATATTGGAAGAAATAGTTAAAACTTCTACTCCTTTGTTGATTATTGCTGATTCAATAGAAA
CTGATATAATTAATACTCTTGTTTTTAATAAAATAAGTGGTGTTTTTAACGTTGTTGCAACT
